Addgene plasmid #191132: placZα-tdMCP
Purpose: Expression of tdMCP from a lacZα inducible promoter
Depositing lab: Ariel Lindner. Depositing organization: INSERM U1284, Center for Research and Interdisciplinarity (CRI). Publication: Spatial engineering of E. coli with addressable phase-separated RNAs. Guo H, Ryan JC, Song X, Mallet A, Zhang M, Pabst V, Decrulle AL, Ejsmont P, Wintermute EH, Lindner AB. Cell. 2022 Sep 29;185(20):3823-3837.e23. doi: 10.1016/j.cell.2022.09.016. PubMed 36179672.
Backbone
  Vector backbone: pSB1A3
  Backbone manufacturer: iGEM part registry, 2017 Distribution
  Backbone size w/o insert (bp): 2618
  Total vector size (bp): 3398
  Vector type: Synthetic Biology
Growth in bacteria
  Bacterial resistance: Ampicillin, 100 μg/mL
  Growth temperature: 37°C
  Growth strain: DH5alpha
  Copy number: Unknown
Gene/Insert
  Gene/Insert name: dMCP_1 (alt names: tdMCP; dMCP; tandem dimer MCP)
  Species: Synthetic
  Promoter: lac-inducible promoter
  Cloning method: Unknown
  Sequencing primers: 5′ tgccacctgacgtctaagaa
Terms and licenses: Academic/Nonprofit Terms; Industry Terms: Not Available to Industry
How to cite: placZα-tdMCP was a gift from Ariel Lindner (Addgene plasmid # 191132 ; http://n2t.net/addgene:191132 ; RRID:Addgene_191132)
