[The description below was written by a language model from this plasmid's Addgene catalogue record and pLannotate feature annotations shown in this document.]
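Description:
placZα-tdMCP is a small (about 3.4 kb) bacterial expression plasmid built on pSB1A3, a BioBrick-format synthetic biology backbone from the iGEM parts registry. It replicates in E. coli from a high-copy ColE1/pUC-type origin and is selected with ampicillin through the β-lactamase gene and its native promoter. The payload sits between the BioBrick prefix and suffix, and backbone terminators (a his operon terminator downstream of the suffix and a second putative bacterial terminator) insulate the cloning region from the rest of the plasmid.

The insert encodes tdMCP, a synthetic tandem dimer of the bacteriophage MS2 coat protein, in which two coat protein copies are fused into a single chain. MS2 coat protein binds a specific RNA hairpin with high affinity, so tdMCP is commonly used to tether or recruit factors to RNAs carrying MS2 hairpins. The catalogue lists a lac-inducible promoter driving expression. The automated annotation does not label a lac promoter as such. It instead detects a tet operator and a short promoter fragment match near the prefix, followed by a lacZα fragment and a bom fragment upstream of the coat protein coding sequence, so the exact regulatory architecture cannot be confirmed from the feature table. The table also annotates only one MS2 coat protein unit, leaving a roughly 400 bp unannotated stretch before the suffix. That stretch is the right size for a second, possibly recoded, copy, though the record does not confirm this. No fluorescent or affinity tag is annotated. The associated publication concerns spatial engineering of E. coli with addressable phase-separated RNAs, which suggests the plasmid supplies an inducible RNA-binding protein for that work.
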