Features (pLannotate 1.2.2; 12 found; start..end, strand, type, name):
      1..22      +  misc_feature   BioBrick prefix: BioBrick prefix for parts that do not start with "ATG"
     23..41      +  protein_bind   tet operator: tetO; bacterial operator O2 for the tetR and tetA genes tetracycline repressor TetR
     47..66      +  promoter       H1-2O2 promoter (fragment): doxycycline-inducible variant of the human H1 RNA promoter (Henriksen et al., 2007)
    173..330     +  CDS            lacZα (fragment): LacZα fragment of β-galactosidase; lacZ fragment
    336..423     -  misc_feature   bom (fragment): basis of mobility region from pBR322
    475..864     +  CDS            CAPSD_BPMS2: Experimental evidence at protein level: Swiss-Prot protein existence level 1. Acts as a translational repressor of viral replicase synthesis late in infection. This latter function is the result of capsid protein interaction with an RNA hairpin which contains the replicase ribosome-binding site. From Escherichia phage MS2 (Bacteriophage MS2).
   1266..1286    +  misc_feature   BioBrick suffix: universal suffix for all parts
   1287..1344    +  terminator     his operon terminator: This putative transcriptin terminator from the E. coli his operon has a 2-bp deletion introduced during synthesis. Its efficiency has not been determined.
   1539..2127    -  rep_origin     ori: high-copy-number ColE1/pMB1/pBR322/pUC origin of replication
   2298..3158    -  CDS            AmpR: β-lactamase; bla; confers resistance to ampicillin, carbenicillin, and related antibiotics
   3159..3263    -  promoter       AmpR promoter: bla
   3353..3396    -  terminator     bacterial terminator: putative bacterial transcription terminator
>Addgene plasmid #191132 | placZα-tdMCP | addgene full sequence | sequence record 382579 | Addgene NGS Result
GAATTCGCGGCCGCTTCTAGAGTCCCTATCAGTGATAGAGATTGACATCCCTATCAGTGATAGAGATACT
GAGCACTACTAGAGAAAGAGGAGAAATACTAGATGACCATGATTACGCCAAGCTTGCATGCATGCAGGTC
GACGCTAGAGGATCCCCGGGTACCGAGCTCAAATTCACTGGCCGTCGTTTTACAACGTCGTGACTGGGAA
AACCCTGGCGTTACCCAACTTAATCGCCTTGCAGCACATCCCCCTTTCGCCAGCTGGCGTAATAGCGAAG
AGGCCCGCACCGATCGCCCTTCCCAACAGTTGCGCAGCCTGAATGGCGAATGGCGCCTGATGCGGTATTT
TCTCCTTACGCATCTGTGCGGTATTTCACACCGCATATGGTGCACTCTCAGTACAATCTGCTCTGATGCC
GCAGCGGTCTCAACCGGAGGTGGTGGCAGTACCAGCGGTGGAGGCGGTTCAACCATGGCATCCAACTTCA
CGCAATTCGTGTTAGTAGACAATGGCGGCACTGGGGATGTGACAGTGGCGCCCTCAAACTTTGCAAATGG
TGTAGCAGAGTGGATTTCGAGTAATTCTCGCTCGCAAGCTTATAAAGTGACTTGTTCGGTACGTCAGAGC
TCGGCCCAAAATCGTAAATATACGATCAAGGTCGAAGTACCCAAAGTCGCGACTCAAACCGTAGGGGGCG
TTGAGTTGCCTGTCGCCGCCTGGCGTAGTTACCTTAATATGGAGCTTACGATTCCCATTTTTGCGACAAA
TTCGGATTGCGAATTAATTGTGAAAGCCATGCAAGGGCTGCTGAAGGACGGTAATCCCATCCCGAGCGCA
ATTGCCGCTAACTCTGGCATTTATGCGAATTTTACCCAGTTTGTTTTGGTCGATAATGGTGGTACTGGTG
ATGTTACTGTAGCGCCTTCAAACTTTGCGAATGGAGTCGCAGAGTGGATCAGCTCGAACTCGCGCTCCCA
AGCATATAAGGTGACGTGTAGTGTTCGTCAAAGCTCCGCGCAGAACCGTAAGTACACTATTAAAGTCGAG
GTGCCCAAGGTCGCCACCCAGACGGTCGGAGGGGTTGAATTACCTGTAGCAGCCTGGCGTTCTTATCTTA
ACATGGAGTTGACTATCCCTATCTTCGCTACGAACTCTGATTGTGAATTAATCGTTAAGGCCATGCAAGG
CCTGTTAAAGGACGGAAATCCCATCCCCTCCGCTATTGCAGCCAATTCCGGCATCTACTAATAAATTCTG
AGACCTACTAGTAGCGGCCGCTGCAGTCCGGCAAAAAAGGGCAAGGTGTCACCACCCTGCCCTTTTTCTT
TAAAACCGAAAAGATTACTTCGCGTTATGCAGGCTTCCTCGCTCACTGACTCGCTGCGCTCGGTCGTTCG
GCTGCGGCGAGCGGTATCAGCTCACTCAAAGGCGGTAATACGGTTATCCACAGAATCAGGGGATAACGCA
GGAAAGAACATGTGAGCAAAAGGCCAGCAAAAGGCCAGGAACCGTAAAAAGGCCGCGTTGCTGGCGTTTT
TCCACAGGCTCCGCCCCCCTGACGAGCATCACAAAAATCGACGCTCAAGTCAGAGGTGGCGAAACCCGAC
AGGACTATAAAGATACCAGGCGTTTCCCCCTGGAAGCTCCCTCGTGCGCTCTCCTGTTCCGACCCTGCCG
CTTACCGGATACCTGTCCGCCTTTCTCCCTTCGGGAAGCGTGGCGCTTTCTCATAGCTCACGCTGTAGGT
ATCTCAGTTCGGTGTAGGTCGTTCGCTCCAAGCTGGGCTGTGTGCACGAACCCCCCGTTCAGCCCGACCG
CTGCGCCTTATCCGGTAACTATCGTCTTGAGTCCAACCCGGTAAGACACGACTTATCGCCACTGGCAGCA
GCCACTGGTAACAGGATTAGCAGAGCGAGGTATGTAGGCGGTGCTACAGAGTTCTTGAAGTGGTGGCCTA
ACTACGGCTACACTAGAAGAACAGTATTTGGTATCTGCGCTCTGCTGAAGCCAGTTACCTTCGGAAAAAG
AGTTGGTAGCTCTTGATCCGGCAAACAAACCACCGCTGGTAGCGGTGGTTTTTTTGTTTGCAAGCAGCAG
ATTACGCGCAGAAAAAAAGGATCTCAAGAAGATCCTTTGATCTTTTCTACGGGGTCTGACGCTCAGTGGA
ACGAAAACTCACGTTAAGGGATTTTGGTCATGAGATTATCAAAAAGGATCTTCACCTAGATCCTTTTAAA
TTAAAAATGAAGTTTTAAATCAATCTAAAGTATATATGAGTAAACTTGGTCTGACAGTTACCAATGCTTA
ATCAGTGAGGCACCTATCTCAGCGATCTGTCTATTTCGTTCATCCATAGTTGCCTGACTCCCCGTCGTGT
AGATAACTACGATACGGGAGGGCTTACCATCTGGCCCCAGTGCTGCAATGATACCGCGAGACCCACGCTC
ACCGGCTCCAGATTTATCAGCAATAAACCAGCCAGCCGGAAGGGCCGAGCGCAGAAGTGGTCCTGCAACT
TTATCCGCCTCCATCCAGTCTATTAATTGTTGCCGGGAAGCTAGAGTAAGTAGTTCGCCAGTTAATAGTT
TGCGCAACGTTGTTGCCATTGCTACAGGCATCGTGGTGTCACGCTCGTCGTTTGGTATGGCTTCATTCAG
CTCCGGTTCCCAACGATCAAGGCGAGTTACATGATCCCCCATGTTGTGCAAAAAAGCGGTTAGCTCCTTC
GGTCCTCCGATCGTTGTCAGAAGTAAGTTGGCCGCAGTGTTATCACTCATGGTTATGGCAGCACTGCATA
ATTCTCTTACTGTCATGCCATCCGTAAGATGCTTTTCTGTGACTGGTGAGTACTCAACCAAGTCATTCTG
AGAATAGTGTATGCGGCGACCGAGTTGCTCTTGCCCGGCGTCAATACGGGATAATACCGCGCCACATAGC
AGAACTTTAAAAGTGCTCATCATTGGAAAACGTTCTTCGGGGCGAAAACTCTCAAGGATCTTACCGCTGT
TGAGATCCAGTTCGATATAACCCACTCGTGCACCCAACTGATCTTCAGCATCTTTTACTTTCACCAGCGT
TTCTGGGTGAGCAAAAACAGGAAGGCAAAATGCCGCAAAAAAGGGAATAAGGGCGACACGGAAATGTTGA
ATACTCATACTCTTCCTTTTTCAATATTATTGAAGCATTTATCAGGGTTATTGTCTCATGAGCGGATACA
TATTTGAATGTATTTAGAAAAATAAACAAATAGGGGTTCCGCGCACATTTCCCCGAAAAGTGCCACCTGA
CGTCTAAGAAACCATTATTATCATGACATTAACCTATAAAAATAGGCGTATCACGAGGCAGAATTTCAGA
TAAAAAAAATCCTTAGCTTTCGCTAAGGATGATTTCTG
